>Addgene plasmid #36127 | PcDNA-DEST53-CypB-Golgi N-term GFP | depositor partial sequence | sequence record 44787 | PcDNA-DEST53-CypB-Golgi N-term GFP sequence 803 bps
TGAAGGTGCTCCTTGCCGCCGCCCTCATCGCGGGGTCCGTCTTCTTCCTGCTGCTGCCGGGACCTTCTGC
GGCCGATGAGAAGAAGAAGGGGCCCAAAGTCACCGTCAAGGTGTATTTTGACCTACGAATTGGAGATGAA
GATGTAGGCCGGGTGATCTTTGGTCTCTTCGGAAAGACTGTTCCAAAAACAGTGGATAATTTTGTGGCCT
TAGCTACAGGAGAGAAAGGATTTGGCTACAAAAACAGCAAATTCCATCGTGTAATCAAGGACTTCATGAT
CCAGGGCGGAGACTTCACCAGGGGAGATGGCACAGGAGGAAAGAGCATCTACGGTGAGCGCTTCCCCGAT
GAGAACTTCAAACTGAAGCACTACGGGCCTGGCTGGGTGAGCATGGCCAACGCAGGCAAAGACACCAACG
GCTCCCAGTTCTTCATCACGACAGTCAAGACAGCCTGGCTAGATGGCAAGCATGTGGTGTTTGGCAAAGT
TCTAGAGGGCATGGAGGTGGTGCGGAAGGTGGAGAGCACCAAGACAGACAGCCGGGATAAACCCCTGAAG
GATGTGATCATCGCAGACTGCGGCAAGATCGAGGTGGAGAAGCCCTTTTAGAACCCAGCTTTCTTGTACA
AAGTTGGCATTATAAGAAAGCATTGCTTATCAATTTGTTGCAACGAACAGGTCACTATCAGTCAAAATAA
AATCATTATTTGCCATCCAGCTGATATCCCCTATAGTGAGTCGTATTACATGGTCATAGCTGTTTCCTGG
CAGCTCTGGCCCGTGTCTCAAATCTCTGATGTT
