>Addgene plasmid #36127 | PcDNA-DEST53-CypB-Golgi N-term GFP | depositor partial sequence | sequence record 44788 | PcDNA-DEST53-CypB-Golgi N-term GFP sequence 754 bps
TAAAACGACGGCCAGTCTTAAGCTCGGGCCCCAAATAATGATTTTATTTTGACTGATAGTGACCTGTTCG
TTGCAACAAATTGAATGAGCAATGCTTTTTTATAATGCCAACTTTGTACAAAAAAGCAGGCTTCACCATG
CTGCGCCTCTCCGAACGCAACATGAAGGTGCTCCTTGCCGCCGCCCTCATCGCGGGGTCCGTCTTCTTCC
TGCTGCTGCCGGGACCTTCTGCGGCCGATGAGAAGAAGAAGGGGCCCAAAGTCACCGTCAAGGTGTATTT
TGACCTACGAATTGGAGATGAAGATGTAGGCCGGGTGATCTTTGGTCTCTTCGGAAAGACTGTTCCAAAA
ACAGTGGATAATTTTGTGGCCTTAGCTACAGGAGAGAAAGGATTTGGCTACAAAAACAGCAAATTCCATC
GTGTAATCAAGGACTTCATGATCCAGGGCGGAGACTTCACCAGGGGAGATGGCACAGGAGGAAAGAGCAT
CTACGGTGAGCGCTTCCCCGATGAGAACTTCAAACTGAAGCACTACGGGCCTGGCTGGGTGAGCATGGCC
AACGCAGGCAAAGACACCAACGGCTCCCAGTTCTTCATCACGACAGTCAAGACAGCCTGGCTAGATGGCA
AGCATGTGGTGTTTGGCAAAGTTCTAGAGGGCATGGAGGTGGTGCGGAAGGTGGAGAGCACCAAGACAGA
CAGCCGGGATAAACCCCTGAAGGATGTGATCATCGCAGACTGCGGCAAGATCGA
