>Addgene plasmid #36127 | PcDNA-DEST53-CypB-Golgi N-term GFP | addgene partial sequence | sequence record 53896 | GFP-F 5'-GGTCCTTCTTGAGTTTGTAAC-3'
CAAAGCGGTTCCGGACCGGATCAAACAAGTTTGTACAAAAAAGCAGGCTTCACCATGCTGCGCCTCTCCG
AACGCAACATGAAGGTGCTCCTTGCCGCCGCCCTCATCGCGGGGTCCGTCTTCTTCCTGCTGCTGCCGGG
ACCTTCTGCGGCCGATGAGAAGAAGAAGGGGCCCAAAGTCACCGTCAAGGTGTATTTTGACCTACGAATT
GGAGATGAAGATGTAGGCCGGGTGATCTTTGGTCTCTTCGGAAAGACTGTTCCAAAAACAGTGGATAATT
TTGTGGCCTTAGCTACAGGAGAGAAAGGATTTGGCTACAAAAACAGCAAATTCCATCGTGTAATCAAGGA
CTTCATGATCCAGGGCGGAGACTTCACCAGGGGAGATGGCACAGGAGGAAAGAGCATCTACGGTGAGCGC
TTCCCCGATGAGAACTTCAAACTGAAGCACTACGGGCCTGGCTGGGTGAGCATGGCCAACGCAGGCAAAG
ACACCAACGGCTCCCAGTTCTTCATCACGACAGTCAAGACAGCCTGGCTAGATGGCAAGCATGTGGTGTT
TGGCAAAGTTCTAGAGGGCATGGAGGTGGTGCGGAAGGTGGAGAGCACCAAGACAGACAGCCGGGATAAA
CCCCTGAAGGATGTGATCATCGCAGACTGCGGCAAGATCGAGGTGGAGAAGCCCTTTTAGAACCCAGCTT
TCTTGTACAAAGTGGTGATAATTAATTAAGATAAACCCGCTGATCAGCCTCGACTGTGCCTTCTAGTTGC
CAGCCATCTGTTGTTTGCCCCTCCCCCGTGCCTTCCTTGACCCTGGAAGGTGCCACTCCCACTGTCCTTT
CCTAATAAAATGAGGAAATTGCATCGCATTGTCTGAGTAGGTGTCATTCTATTCTGGGGGG
