[The description below was written by a language model from this plasmid's Addgene catalogue record.]
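Description:
PcDNA-DEST53-CypB-Golgi N-term GFP is a mammalian expression plasmid built on the Invitrogen pcDNA-DEST53 Gateway destination backbone (listed as 7767 bp without insert). It is maintained in E. coli as a high-copy plasmid under ampicillin selection, and it carries a neomycin resistance marker so that transfected mammalian cells can be selected with G418. No feature table accompanies the record, so other backbone elements such as the origins of replication or the polyadenylation signal are not explicitly documented. However, the listed 3′ sequencing primer, BGH-rev, implies a bovine growth hormone terminator region downstream of the insert.

The insert is human cyclophilin B (PPIB, peptidyl-prolyl cis-trans isomerase B), introduced by Gateway recombination and described as containing amino acids 1-211 of the protein. Expression is driven by the CMV promoter, a strong constitutive promoter in most mammalian cell lines. The backbone supplies GFP upstream of the recombination site, so the product is a fusion with GFP at the N-terminus of cyclophilin B. The "Golgi" label in the name suggests that this variant is associated with a Golgi localisation pattern, but the record does not explain the designation or how the 1-211 fragment relates to it.

The associated publication concerns the spatiotemporal behaviour of nuclear cyclophilin B and its possible role in RNA transcription. This fits use of the construct for fluorescence imaging of the subcellular distribution and dynamics of GFP-tagged cyclophilin B in transfected mammalian cells, either transiently or after G418 selection of stable lines.
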