Addgene plasmid #36127: PcDNA-DEST53-CypB-Golgi N-term GFP
Depositing lab: Patrick Van Oostveldt. Depositing organization: University of Ghent. Publication: Spatiotemporal behavior of nuclear cyclophilin B indicates a role in RNA transcription. Dieriks B, Van Oostveldt P. Int J Mol Med. 2012 Mar 13. doi: 10.3892/ijmm.2012.937. PubMed 22426501.
Backbone
  Vector backbone: pcDNA-DEST53
  Backbone manufacturer: Invitrogen
  Backbone size w/o insert (bp): 7767
  Vector type: Mammalian Expression
  Selectable markers: Neomycin (select with G418)
Growth in bacteria
  Bacterial resistance: Ampicillin, 100 μg/mL
  Growth temperature: 37°C
  Growth strain: DH5alpha
  Copy number: High Copy
Gene/Insert
  Gene/Insert name: cyclophilin B (alt name: Peptidyl-prolyl cis-trans isomerase B)
  Species: H. sapiens (human)
  Mutation: contains amino acids 1-211 of cyclophilin B
  Entrez Gene: PPIB (a.k.a. CYP-S1, CYPB, HEL-S-39, OI9, SCYLP)
  Promoter: CMV
  Tag / fusion protein: GFP (N terminal on backbone)
  Cloning method: Gateway Cloning
  Sequencing primers: 5′ CMV-F; 3′ BGH-rev
Terms and licenses: Academic/Nonprofit Terms; Industry Terms: Not Available to Industry
How to cite: PcDNA-DEST53-CypB-Golgi N-term GFP was a gift from Patrick Van Oostveldt (Addgene plasmid # 36127 ; http://n2t.net/addgene:36127 ; RRID:Addgene_36127)
